Addgene plasmid #117603: pEPOR2KN0031
Purpose: Level2 MoClo construct, containing level1 plant expression cassettes for Sp-eCas9 1.1(pEPOR1CB0011) and sgRNA_NbPDS+1 mismatch(pEPOR1CB021)
Depositing lab: Nicola Patron. Depositing organization: Earlham Institute. Publication: Comparison of efficiency and specificity of CRISPR-associated (Cas) nucleases in plants: An expanded toolkit for precision genome engineering. Raitskin O, Schudoma C, West A, Patron NJ. PLoS One. 2019 Feb 27;14(2):e0211598. doi: 10.1371/journal.pone.0211598. eCollection 2019. PubMed 30811422.
Backbone
  Vector backbone: pICSL4723
  Vector type: Plant Expression
Growth in bacteria
  Bacterial resistance: Kanamycin, 50 μg/mL
  Growth temperature: 37°C
  Growth strain: DH5alpha
  Copy number: High Copy
Gene/Insert
  Gene/Insert name: [35S:Sp-eCas9 1.1(pEPOR1CB0011) ] +[AtU6-26:sgRNA]
  Species: Synthetic
  Cloning method: Restriction Enzyme; 5′ cloning site BpiI (destroyed during cloning); 3′ cloning site BpiI (destroyed during cloning)
Terms and licenses: Academic/Nonprofit Terms; Industry Terms: Not Available to Industry
Depositor comments: Please visit https://www.biorxiv.org/content/early/2018/09/20/422766 for BioRxiv preprint
How to cite: pEPOR2KN0031 was a gift from Nicola Patron (Addgene plasmid # 117603 ; http://n2t.net/addgene:117603 ; RRID:Addgene_117603)
