[The description below was written by a language model from this plasmid's Addgene catalogue record and the feature table of its GenBank file.]
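Description:
pEPOR2KN0031 is an 11.3 kb Level 2 MoClo (Golden Gate) binary vector for plant expression, built in the pICSL4723 backbone by BpiI-mediated assembly of two Level 1 transcription units; the BpiI sites were destroyed during cloning. The backbone carries nopaline-type left and right T-DNA border repeats, so the sequence between them can be transferred into plant cells by Agrobacterium. The pVS1 origin, together with the pVS1 RepA replication and StaA stability genes, supports maintenance in Agrobacterium. A high-copy ColE1/pUC-type origin supports propagation in E. coli. Selection in bacteria is by kanamycin, through an aphA-3 aminoglycoside phosphotransferase driven by the bla (AmpR) promoter. No plant selectable marker is annotated within the T-DNA.

The first cassette uses the strong constitutive CaMV 35S promoter to express Streptococcus pyogenes Cas9, described in the record as the enhanced-specificity variant eCas9 1.1. The Cas9 coding sequence is followed by an SV40 nuclear localisation signal and an EYFP coding sequence, apparently forming a C-terminal fluorescent fusion, and the unit ends with the NOS terminator. According to the catalogue entry, the second cassette expresses a single guide RNA from the Arabidopsis U6-26 promoter. The feature table annotates the SpCas9 gRNA scaffold but not the U6 promoter or the spacer. The guide targets NbPDS, presumably the Nicotiana benthamiana phytoene desaturase gene, and carries one deliberate mismatch to the target. A short attB2-like site annotated next to the scaffold is probably an incidental sequence match. The design fits the associated study comparing the efficiency and specificity of Cas nucleases in plants, where this plasmid would test how well eCas9 1.1 tolerates an imperfectly matched guide.
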