LOCUS       Exported 11257 bp ds-DNA circular SYN 13-MAY-2021
DEFINITION  Level2 MoClo construct, containing level1 plant expression cassettes
            for Sp-eCas9 1.1(pEPOR1CB0011) and sgRNA_NbPDS+1
            mismatch(pEPOR1CB021).
ACCESSION   .
VERSION     .
KEYWORDS    pEPOR2KN0031
SOURCE      synthetic DNA construct
  ORGANISM  synthetic DNA construct
REFERENCE   1 (bases 1 to 11257)
  AUTHORS   Raitskin O, Schudoma C, West A, Patron NJ
  TITLE     Comparison of efficiency and specificity of CRISPR-associated (Cas)
            nucleases in plants: An expanded toolkit for precision genome
            engineering.
  JOURNAL   PLoS One. 2019 Feb 27;14(2):e0211598. doi:
            10.1371/journal.pone.0211598. eCollection 2019.
  PUBMED    30811422
REFERENCE   2 (bases 1 to 11257)
  AUTHORS   .
  TITLE     Direct Submission
  JOURNAL   Exported May 13, 2021 from SnapGene Server 1.1.58
            http://www.snapgene.com
FEATURES             Location/Qualifiers
     source          1..11257
                     /organism="synthetic DNA construct"
                     /mol_type="other DNA"
     promoter        454..799
                     /label=CaMV 35S promoter
                     /note="strong constitutive promoter from cauliflower mosaic
                     virus"
     primer_bind     742..762
                     /label=35S promoter
                     /note="CaMV 35S promoter, forward primer"
     CDS             890..4993
                     /codon_start=1
                     /product="Cas9 (Csn1) endonuclease from the Streptococcus
                     pyogenes Type II CRISPR/Cas system"
                     /label=Cas9
                     /note="generates RNA-guided double strand breaks in DNA"
                     /translation="MDKKYSIGLDIGTNSVGWAVITDEYKVPSKKFKVLGNTDRHSIKK
                     NLIGALLFDSGETAEATRLKRTARRRYTRRKNRICYLQEIFSNEMAKVDDSFFHRLEES
                     FLVEEDKKHERHPIFGNIVDEVAYHEKYPTIYHLRKKLVDSTDKADLRLIYLALAHMIK
                     FRGHFLIEGDLNPDNSDVDKLFIQLVQTYNQLFEENPINASGVDAKAILSARLSKSRRL
                     ENLIAQLPGEKKNGLFGNLIALSLGLTPNFKSNFDLAEDAKLQLSKDTYDDDLDNLLAQ
                     IGDQYADLFLAAKNLSDAILLSDILRVNTEITKAPLSASMIKRYDEHHQDLTLLKALVR
                     QQLPEKYKEIFFDQSKNGYAGYIDGGASQEEFYKFIKPILEKMDGTEELLVKLNREDLL
                     RKQRTFDNGSIPHQIHLGELHAILRRQEDFYPFLKDNREKIEKILTFRIPYYVGPLARG
                     NSRFAWMTRKSEETITPWNFEEVVDKGASAQSFIERMTNFDKNLPNEKVLPKHSLLYEY
                     FTVYNELTKVKYVTEGMRKPAFLSGEQKKAIVDLLFKTNRKVTVKQLKEDYFKKIECFD
                     SVEISGVEDRFNASLGTYHDLLKIIKDKDFLDNEENEDILEDIVLTLTLFEDREMIEER
                     LKTYAHLFDDKVMKQLKRRRYTGWGRLSRKLINGIRDKQSGKTILDFLKSDGFANRNFM
                     QLIHDDSLTFKEDIQKAQVSGQGDSLHEHIANLAGSPAIKKGILQTVKVVDELVKVMGR
                     HKPENIVIEMARENQTTQKGQKNSRERMKRIEEGIKELGSQILKEHPVENTQLQNEKLY
                     LYYLQNGRDMYVDQELDINRLSDYDVDHIVPQSFLADDSIDNKVLTRSDKNRGKSDNVP
                     SEEVVKKMKNYWRQLLNAKLITQRKFDNLTKAERGGLSELDKAGFIKRQLVETRQITKH
                     VAQILDSRMNTKYDENDKLIREVKVITLKSKLVSDFRKDFQFYKVREINNYHHAHDAYL
                     NAVVGTALIKKYPALESEFVYGDYKVYDVRKMIAKSEQEIGKATAKYFFYSNIMNFFKT
                     EITLANGEIRKAPLIETNGETGEIVWDKGRDFATVRKVLSMPQVNIVKKTEVQTGGFSK
                     ESILPKRNSDKLIARKKDWDPKKYGGFDSPTVAYSVLVVAKVEKGKSKKLKSVKELLGI
                     TIMERSSFEKNPIDFLEAKGYKEVKKDLIIKLPKYSLFELENGRKRMLASAGELQKGNE
                     LALPSKYVNFLYLASHYEKLKGSPEDNEQKQLFVEQHKHYLDEIIEQISEFSKRVILAD
                     ANLDKVLSAYNKHRDKPIREQAENIIHLFTLTNLGAPAAFKYFDTTIDRKRYTSTKEVL
                     DATLIHQSITGLYETRIDLSQLGGD"
     CDS             5006..5026
                     /codon_start=1
                     /product="nuclear localization signal of SV40 (simian virus
                     40) large T antigen"
                     /label=SV40 NLS
                     /translation="PKKKRKV"
     CDS             5033..5752
                     /codon_start=1
                     /product="enhanced YFP"
                     /label=EYFP
                     /note="mammalian codon-optimized"
                     /translation="MVSKGEELFTGVVPILVELDGDVNGHKFSVSGEGEGDATYGKLTL
                     KFICTTGKLPVPWPTLVTTFGYGLQCFARYPDHMKQHDFFKSAMPEGYVQERTIFFKDD
                     GNYKTRAEVKFEGDTLVNRIELKGIDFKEDGNILGHKLEYNYNSHNVYIMADKQKNGIK
                     VNFKIRHNIEDGSVQLADHYQQNTPIGDGPVLLPDNHYLSYQSALSKDPNEKRDHMVLL
                     EFVTAAGITLGMDELYK"
     primer_bind     complement(5078..5099)
                     /label=EGFP-N
                     /note="EGFP, reverse primer"
     primer_bind     complement(5339..5358)
                     /label=EXFP-R
                     /note="For distinguishing EGFP variants, reverse primer"
     primer_bind     5686..5707
                     /label=EGFP-C
                     /note="EGFP, forward primer"
     terminator      5765..6017
                     /label=NOS terminator
                     /note="nopaline synthase terminator and poly(A) signal"
     misc_RNA        6269..6344
                     /label=gRNA scaffold
                     /note="guide RNA scaffold for the Streptococcus pyogenes
                     CRISPR/Cas9 system"
     protein_bind    complement(6356..6380)
                     /gene="mutant version of attB"
                     /label=attB2
                     /bound_moiety="BP Clonase(TM)"
                     /note="recombination site for the Gateway(R) BP reaction"
     misc_feature    6449..6473
                     /label=RB T-DNA repeat
                     /note="right border repeat from nopaline C58 T-DNA"
     CDS             6782..7411
                     /codon_start=1
                     /product="stability protein from the Pseudomonas plasmid
                     pVS1 (Heeb et al., 2000)"
                     /label=pVS1 StaA
                     /translation="MKVIAVLNQKGGSGKTTIATHLARALQLAGADVLLVDSDPQGSAR
                     DWAAVREDQPLTVVGIDRPTIDRDVKAIGRRDFVVIDGAPQAADLAVSAIKAADFVLIP
                     VQPSPYDIWATADLVELVKQRIEVTDGRLQAAFVVSRAIKGTRIGGEVAEALAGYELPI
                     LESRITQRVSYPGTAAAGTTVLESEPEGDAAREVQALAAEIKSKLI"
     CDS             7840..8913
                     /codon_start=1
                     /product="replication protein from the Pseudomonas plasmid
                     pVS1 (Heeb et al., 2000)"
                     /label=pVS1 RepA
                     /translation="MSGRKPSGPVQIGAALGDDLVEKLKAAQAAQRQRIEAEARPGESW
                     QAAADRIRKESRQPPAAGASSIRKPPKGDEQPDFFVPMLYDVGTRDSRSIMDVAVFRLS
                     KRDRRAGEVIRYELPDGHVEVSAGPAGMASVWDYDLVLMAVSHLTESMNRYREGKGDKP
                     GRVFRPHVADVLKFCRRADGGKQKDDLVETCIRLNTTHVAMQRTKKAKNGRLVTVSEGE
                     ALISRYKIVKSETGRPEYIEIELADWMYREITEGKNPDVLTVHPDYFLIDPGIGRFLYR
                     LARRAAGKAEARWLFKTIYERSGSAGEFKKFCFTVRKLIGSNDLPEYDLKEEAGQAGPI
                     LVMRYRNLIEGEASAGS"
     rep_origin      8979..9173
                     /label=pVS1 oriV
                     /note="origin of replication for the Pseudomonas plasmid
                     pVS1 (Heeb et al., 2000)"
     promoter        9381..9485
                     /gene="bla"
                     /label=AmpR promoter
     CDS             9486..10280
                     /codon_start=1
                     /gene="aphA-3"
                     /product="aminoglycoside phosphotransferase"
                     /label=KanR
                     /note="confers resistance to kanamycin"
                     /translation="MAKMRISPELKKLIEKYRCVKDTEGMSPAKVYKLVGENENLYLKM
                     TDSRYKGTTYDVEREKDMMLWLEGKLPVPKVLHFERHDGWSNLLMSEADGVLCSEEYED
                     EQSPEKIIELYAECIRLFHSIDISDCPYTNSLDSRLAELDYLLNNDLADVDCENWEEDT
                     PFKDPRELYDFLKTEKPEEELVFSHGDLGDSNIFVKDGKVSGFIDLGRSGRADKWYDIA
                     FCVRSLREDIGEEQYVELFFDLLGIKPDWEKIKYYILLDELF"
     rep_origin      10451..11039
                     /direction=RIGHT
                     /label=ori
                     /note="high-copy-number ColE1/pMB1/pBR322/pUC origin of
                     replication"
     primer_bind     10940..10959
                     /label=pBR322ori-F
                     /note="pBR322 origin, forward primer"
     misc_feature    11175..11199
                     /label=LB T-DNA repeat
                     /note="left border repeat from nopaline C58 T-DNA"
ORIGIN
        1 gaacactctg tgccgatgta tcacctctcg caagaattca agcttggagg tcaacatggt
       61 ggagcacgac actctggtct actccaaaaa tgtcaaagat acagtctcag aagatcaaag
      121 ggctattgag acttttcaac aaaggataat ttcgggaaac ctcctcggat tccattgccc
      181 agctatctgt cacttcatcg aaaggacagt agaaaaggaa ggtggctcct acaaatgcca
      241 tcattgcgat aaaggaaagg ctatcattca agatctctct gccgacagtg gtcccaaaga
      301 tggaccccca cccacgagga gcatcgtgga aaaagaagag gttccaacca cgtctacaaa
      361 gcaagtggat tgatgtgata acatggtgga gcacgacact ctggtctact ccaaaaatgt
      421 caaagataca gtctcagaag atcaaagggc tattgagact tttcaacaaa ggataatttc
      481 gggaaacctc ctcggattcc attgcccagc tatctgtcac ttcatcgaaa ggacagtaga
      541 aaaggaaggt ggctcctaca aatgccatca ttgcgataaa ggaaaggcta tcattcaaga
      601 tctctctgcc gacagtggtc ccaaagatgg acccccaccc acgaggagca tcgtggaaaa
      661 agaagaggtt ccaaccacgt ctacaaagca agtggattga tgtgacatct ccactgacgt
      721 aagggatgac gcacaatccc actatccttc gcaagaccct tcctctatat aaggaagttc
      781 atttcatttg gagaggacac gctcgagtat aagagctcat ttttacaaca attaccaaca
      841 acaacaaaca acaaacaaca ttacaattac atttacaatt atcgatacaa tggacaagaa
      901 gtactccatt gggctcgata tcggcacaaa cagcgtcggc tgggccgtca ttacggacga
      961 gtacaaggtg ccgagcaaaa aattcaaagt tctgggcaat accgatcgcc acagcataaa
     1021 gaagaacctc attggcgccc tcctgttcga ctccggggag acggccgaag ccacgcggct
     1081 caaaagaaca gcacggcgca gatatacccg cagaaagaat cggatctgct acctgcagga
     1141 gatctttagt aatgagatgg ctaaggtgga tgactctttc ttccataggc tggaggagtc
     1201 ctttttggtg gaggaggata aaaagcacga gcgccaccca atctttggca atatcgtgga
     1261 cgaggtggcg taccatgaaa agtacccaac catatatcat ctgaggaaga agcttgtaga
     1321 cagtactgat aaggctgact tgcggttgat ctatctcgcg ctggcgcata tgatcaaatt
     1381 tcggggacac ttcctcatcg agggggacct gaacccagac aacagcgatg tcgacaaact
     1441 ctttatccaa ctggttcaga cttacaatca gcttttcgaa gagaacccga tcaacgcatc
     1501 cggagttgac gccaaagcaa tcctgagcgc taggctgtcc aaatcccggc ggctcgaaaa
     1561 cctcatcgca cagctccctg gggagaagaa gaacggcctg tttggtaatc ttatcgccct
     1621 gtcactcggg ctgaccccca actttaaatc taacttcgac ctggccgaag atgccaagct
     1681 tcaactgagc aaagacacct acgatgatga tctcgacaat ctgctggccc agatcggcga
     1741 ccagtacgca gacctttttt tggcggcaaa gaacctgtca gacgccattc tgctgagtga
     1801 tattctgcga gtgaacacgg agatcaccaa agctccgctg agcgctagta tgatcaagcg
     1861 ctatgatgag caccaccaag acttgacttt gctgaaggcc cttgtcagac agcaactgcc
     1921 tgagaagtac aaggaaattt tcttcgatca gtctaaaaat ggctacgccg gatacattga
     1981 cggcggagca agccaggagg aattttacaa atttattaag cccatcttgg aaaaaatgga
     2041 cggcaccgag gagctgctgg taaagcttaa cagagaagat ctgttgcgca aacagcgcac
     2101 tttcgacaat ggaagcatcc cccaccagat tcacctgggc gaactgcacg ctatcctcag
     2161 gcggcaagag gatttctacc cctttttgaa agataacagg gaaaagattg agaaaatcct
     2221 cacatttcgg ataccctact atgtaggccc cctcgcccgg ggaaattcca gattcgcgtg
     2281 gatgactcgc aaatcagaag agactatcac tccctggaac ttcgaggaag tcgtggataa
     2341 gggggcctct gcccagtcct tcatcgaaag gatgactaac tttgataaaa atctgcctaa
     2401 cgaaaaggtg cttcctaaac actctctgct gtacgagtac ttcacagttt ataacgagct
     2461 caccaaggtc aaatacgtca cagaagggat gagaaagcca gcattcctgt ctggagagca
     2521 gaagaaagct atcgtggacc tcctcttcaa gacgaaccgg aaagttaccg tgaaacagct
     2581 caaagaagat tatttcaaaa agattgaatg tttcgactct gttgaaatca gcggagtgga
     2641 ggatcgcttc aacgcatccc tgggaacgta tcacgatctc ctgaaaatca ttaaagacaa
     2701 ggacttcctg gacaatgagg agaacgagga cattcttgag gacattgtcc tcacccttac
     2761 gttgtttgaa gatagggaga tgattgaaga acgcttgaaa acttacgctc atctcttcga
     2821 cgacaaagtc atgaaacagc tcaagaggcg ccgatataca ggatgggggc ggctgtcaag
     2881 aaaactgatc aatgggatcc gagacaagca gagtggaaag acaatcctgg attttcttaa
     2941 gtccgatgga tttgccaacc ggaacttcat gcagttgatc catgatgact ctctcacctt
     3001 taaggaggac atccagaaag cacaagtttc tggccagggg gacagtctcc acgagcacat
     3061 cgctaatctt gcaggtagcc cagctatcaa aaagggaata ctgcagaccg ttaaggtcgt
     3121 ggatgaactc gtcaaagtaa tgggaaggca taagcccgag aatatcgtta tcgagatggc
     3181 ccgagagaac caaactaccc agaagggaca gaagaacagt agggaaagga tgaagaggat
     3241 tgaagagggt ataaaagaac tggggtccca aatccttaag gaacacccag ttgaaaacac
     3301 ccagcttcag aatgagaagc tctacctgta ctacctgcag aacggcaggg acatgtacgt
     3361 ggatcaggaa ctggacatca atcggctctc cgactacgac gtggatcata tcgtgcccca
     3421 gtcttttctc gcagatgatt ctattgataa taaagtgttg acaagatccg ataaaaatag
     3481 agggaagagt gataacgtcc cctcagaaga agttgtcaag aaaatgaaaa attattggcg
     3541 gcagctgctg aacgccaaac tgatcacaca acggaagttc gataatctga ctaaggctga
     3601 acgaggtggc ctgtctgagt tggataaagc cggcttcatc aaaaggcagc ttgttgagac
     3661 acgccagatc accaagcacg tggcccaaat tctcgattca cgcatgaaca ccaagtacga
     3721 tgaaaatgac aaactgattc gagaggtgaa agttattact ctgaagtcta agctggtttc
     3781 agatttcaga aaggactttc agttttataa ggtgagagag atcaacaatt accaccatgc
     3841 gcatgatgcc tacctgaatg cagtggtagg cactgcactt atcaaaaaat atcccgcgct
     3901 tgaatctgaa tttgtttacg gagactataa agtgtacgat gttaggaaaa tgatcgcaaa
     3961 gtctgagcag gaaataggca aggccaccgc taagtacttc ttttacagca atattatgaa
     4021 ttttttcaag accgagatta cactggccaa tggagagatt cggaaggcac cacttatcga
     4081 aacaaacgga gaaacaggag aaatcgtgtg ggacaagggt agggatttcg cgacagtccg
     4141 gaaggtcctg tccatgccgc aggtgaacat cgttaaaaag accgaagtac agaccggagg
     4201 cttctccaag gaaagtatcc tcccgaaaag gaacagcgac aagctgatcg cacgcaaaaa
     4261 agattgggac cccaagaaat acggcggatt cgattctcct acagtcgctt acagtgtact
     4321 ggttgtggcc aaagtggaga aagggaagtc taaaaaactc aaaagcgtca aggaactgct
     4381 gggcatcaca atcatggagc gatcaagctt cgaaaaaaac cccatcgact ttctcgaggc
     4441 gaaaggatat aaagaggtca aaaaagacct catcattaag cttcccaagt actctctctt
     4501 tgagcttgaa aacggccgga aacgaatgct cgctagtgcg ggcgagctgc agaaaggtaa
     4561 cgagctggca ctgccctcta aatacgttaa tttcttgtat ctggccagcc actatgaaaa
     4621 gctcaaagga tctcccgaag ataatgagca gaagcagctg ttcgtggaac aacacaaaca
     4681 ctaccttgat gagatcatcg agcaaataag cgaattctcc aaaagagtga tcctcgccga
     4741 cgctaacctc gataaggtgc tttctgctta caataagcac agggataagc ccatcaggga
     4801 gcaggcagaa aacattatcc acttgtttac tctgaccaac ttgggcgcgc ctgcagcctt
     4861 caagtacttc gacaccacca tagacagaaa gcggtacacc tctacaaagg aggtcctgga
     4921 cgccacactg attcatcagt caattacggg gctctatgaa acaagaatcg acctctctca
     4981 gctcggtgga gacagcaggg ctgaccccaa gaagaagagg aaggtgggtt cgatggtgag
     5041 caagggcgag gagctgttca ccggggtggt gcccatcctg gtcgagctgg acggcgacgt
     5101 aaacggccac aagttcagcg tgtccggcga gggcgagggc gatgccacct acggcaagct
     5161 gaccctgaag ttcatctgca ccaccggcaa gctgcccgtg ccctggccca ccctcgtgac
     5221 caccttcggc tacggcctgc agtgcttcgc ccgctacccc gaccacatga agcagcacga
     5281 cttcttcaag tccgccatgc ccgaaggcta cgtccaggag cgcaccatct tcttcaagga
     5341 cgacggcaac tacaagaccc gcgccgaggt gaagttcgag ggcgacaccc tggtgaaccg
     5401 catcgagctg aagggcatcg acttcaagga ggacggcaac atcctggggc acaagctgga
     5461 gtacaactac aacagccaca acgtctatat catggccgac aagcagaaga acggcatcaa
     5521 ggtgaacttc aagatccgcc acaacatcga ggacggcagc gtgcagctcg ccgaccacta
     5581 ccagcagaac acccccatcg gcgacggccc cgtgctgctg cccgacaacc actacctgag
     5641 ctaccagtcc gccctgagca aagaccccaa cgagaagcgc gatcacatgg tcctgctgga
     5701 gttcgtgacc gccgccggga tcactctcgg catggacgag ctgtacaagt gagcttgtca
     5761 agcagatcgt tcaaacattt ggcaataaag tttcttaaga ttgaatcctg ttgccggtct
     5821 tgcgatgatt atcatataat ttctgttgaa ttacgttaag catgtaataa ttaacatgta
     5881 atgcatgacg ttatttatga gatgggtttt tatgattaga gtcccgcaat tatacattta
     5941 atacgcgata gaaaacaaaa tatagcgcgc aaactaggat aaattatcgc gcgcggtgtc
     6001 atctatgtta ctagatcgac gctactagaa ttcgagctcg gagcatcttc attcttaaga
     6061 tatgaagata atcttcaaaa ggcccctggg aatctgaaag aagagaagca ggcccattta
     6121 tatgggaaag aacaatagta tttcttatat aggcccattt aagttgaaaa caatcttcaa
     6181 aagtcccaca tcgcttagat aagaaaacga agctgagttt atatacagct agagtcgaag
     6241 tagtgattgc cgttaatttg agagttcagt tttagagcta gaaatagcaa gttaaaataa
     6301 ggctagtccg ttatcaactt gaaaaagtgg caccgagtcg gtgctttttt tctagaccca
     6361 gctttcttgt acaaagttgg cattacgctt tacgaggatg cacatgtgac cgagggacac
     6421 gaagtgatcc gtttaaacta tcagtgtttg acaggatata ttggcgggta aacctaagag
     6481 aaaagagcgt ttattagaat aatcggatat ttaaaagggc gtgaaaaggt ttatccgttc
     6541 gtccatttgt atgtgcatgc caaccacagg gttcccctcg ggagtcagcc gtgcggctgc
     6601 atgaaatcct ggccggtttg tctgatgcca agctggcggc ctggccggcc agcttggccg
     6661 ctgaagaaac cgagcgccgc cgtctaaaaa ggtgatgtgt atttgagtaa aacagcttgc
     6721 gtcatgcggt cgctgcgtat atgatgcgat gagtaaataa acaaatacgc aaggggaacg
     6781 catgaaggtt atcgctgtac ttaaccagaa aggcgggtca ggcaagacga ccatcgcaac
     6841 ccatctagcc cgcgccctgc aactcgccgg ggccgatgtt ctgttagtcg attccgatcc
     6901 ccagggcagt gcccgcgatt gggcggccgt gcgggaagat caaccgctaa ccgttgtcgg
     6961 catcgaccgc ccgacgattg accgcgacgt gaaggccatc ggccggcgcg acttcgtagt
     7021 gatcgacgga gcgccccagg cggcggactt ggctgtgtcc gcgatcaagg cagccgactt
     7081 cgtgctgatt ccggtgcagc caagccctta cgacatatgg gccaccgccg acctggtgga
     7141 gctggttaag cagcgcattg aggtcacgga tggaaggcta caagcggcct ttgtcgtgtc
     7201 gcgggcgatc aaaggcacgc gcatcggcgg tgaggttgcc gaggcgctgg ccgggtacga
     7261 gctgcccatt cttgagtccc gtatcacgca gcgcgtgagc tacccaggca ctgccgccgc
     7321 cggcacaacc gttcttgaat cagaacccga gggcgacgct gcccgcgagg tccaggcgct
     7381 ggccgctgaa attaaatcaa aactcatttg agttaatgag gtaaagagaa aatgagcaaa
     7441 agcacaaaca cgctaagtgc cggccgtccg agcgcacgca gcagcaaggc tgcaacgttg
     7501 gccagcctgg cagacacgcc agccatgaag cgggtcaact ttcagttgcc ggcggaggat
     7561 cacaccaagc tgaagatgta cgcggtacgc caaggcaaga ccattaccga gctgctatct
     7621 gaatacatcg cgcagctacc agagtaaatg agcaaatgaa taaatgagta gatgaatttt
     7681 agcggctaaa ggaggcggca tggaaaatca agaacaacca ggcaccgacg ccgtggaatg
     7741 ccccatgtgt ggaggaacgg gcggttggcc aggcgtaagc ggctgggttg tctgccggcc
     7801 ctgcaatggc actggaaccc ccaagcccga ggaatcggcg tgagcggtcg caaaccatcc
     7861 ggcccggtac aaatcggcgc ggcgctgggt gatgacctgg tggagaagtt gaaggccgcg
     7921 caggccgccc agcggcaacg catcgaggca gaagcacgcc ccggtgaatc gtggcaagcg
     7981 gccgctgatc gaatccgcaa agaatcccgg caaccgccgg cagccggtgc gtcgtcgatt
     8041 aggaagccgc ccaagggcga cgagcaacca gattttttcg ttccgatgct ctatgacgtg
     8101 ggcacccgcg atagtcgcag catcatggac gtggccgttt tccgtctgtc gaagcgtgac
     8161 cgacgagctg gcgaggtgat ccgctacgag cttccagacg ggcacgtaga ggtttccgca
     8221 gggccggccg gcatggccag tgtgtgggat tacgacctgg tactgatggc ggtttcccat
     8281 ctaaccgaat ccatgaaccg ataccgggaa gggaagggag acaagcccgg ccgcgtgttc
     8341 cgtccacacg ttgcggacgt actcaagttc tgccggcgag ccgatggcgg aaagcagaaa
     8401 gacgacctgg tagaaacctg cattcggtta aacaccacgc acgttgccat gcagcgtacg
     8461 aagaaggcca agaacggccg cctggtgacg gtatccgagg gtgaagcctt gattagccgc
     8521 tacaagatcg taaagagcga aaccgggcgg ccggagtaca tcgagatcga gctagctgat
     8581 tggatgtacc gcgagattac agaaggcaag aacccggacg tgctgacggt tcaccccgat
     8641 tactttttga tcgatcccgg catcggccgt tttctctacc gcctggcacg ccgcgccgca
     8701 ggcaaggcag aagccagatg gttgttcaag acgatctacg aacgcagtgg cagcgccgga
     8761 gagttcaaga agttctgttt caccgtgcgc aagctgatcg ggtcaaatga cctgccggag
     8821 tacgatttga aggaggaggc ggggcaggct ggcccgatcc tagtcatgcg ctaccgcaac
     8881 ctgatcgagg gcgaagcatc cgccggttcc taatgtacgg agcagatgct agggcaaatt
     8941 gccctagcag gggaaaaagg tcgaaaaagc ttctttcctg tggatagcac gtacattggg
     9001 aacccaaagc cgtacattgg gaaccggaac ccgtacattg ggaacccaaa gccgtacatt
     9061 gggaaccggt cacacatgta agtgactgat ataaaagaga aaaaaggcga tttttccgcc
     9121 taaaactctt taaaacttat taaaactctt aaaacccgcc tggcctgtgc ataactgtct
     9181 ggccagcgca cagccgaaca gctgcaaaaa gcgcccacat caaggctccg agtgcgcgga
     9241 acccctattt gtttattttt ctaaatacat tcaaatatgt atccgctcat gagacaataa
     9301 cccgcctggc ctgtgcataa ctgtctggcc agcgcacagc cgaacagctg caaaaagcgc
     9361 ccacatcaag gctccgagtg cgcggaaccc ctatttgttt atttttctaa atacattcaa
     9421 atatgtatcc gctcatgaga caataaccct gataaatgct tcaataatat tgaaaaagga
     9481 agagtatggc taaaatgaga atatcaccgg aattgaaaaa actgatcgaa aaataccgct
     9541 gcgtaaaaga tacggaagga atgtctcctg ctaaggtata taagctggtg ggagaaaatg
     9601 aaaacctata tttaaaaatg acggacagcc ggtataaagg gaccacctat gatgtggaac
     9661 gggaaaagga catgatgcta tggctggaag gaaagctgcc tgttccaaag gtcctgcact
     9721 ttgaacggca tgatggctgg agcaatctgc tcatgagtga ggccgatggc gtcctttgct
     9781 cggaagagta tgaagatgaa caaagccctg aaaagattat cgagctgtat gcggagtgca
     9841 tcaggctctt tcactccatc gacatatcgg attgtcccta tacgaatagc ttagacagcc
     9901 gcttagccga attggattac ttactgaata acgatctggc cgatgtggat tgcgaaaact
     9961 gggaagagga cactccattt aaagatccgc gcgagctgta tgatttttta aagacggaaa
    10021 agcccgaaga ggaacttgtc ttttcccacg gcgacctggg agacagcaac atctttgtga
    10081 aagatggcaa agtaagtggc tttattgatc ttgggagaag cggcagggcg gacaagtggt
    10141 atgacattgc cttctgcgtc cggtcgctca gggaggatat cggggaagaa cagtatgtcg
    10201 agctattttt tgacttactg gggatcaagc ctgattggga gaaaataaaa tattatattt
    10261 tactggatga attgttttag ctgtcagacc aagtttactc atatatactt tagattgatt
    10321 taaaacttca tttttaattt aaaaggatct aggtgaagat cctttttgat aatctcatga
    10381 ccaaaatccc ttaacgtgag ttttcgttcc actgagcgtc agaccccgta gaaaagatca
    10441 aaggatcttc ttgagatcct ttttttctgc gcgtaatctg ctgcttgcaa acaaaaaaac
    10501 caccgctacc agcggtggtt tgtttgccgg atcaagagct accaactctt tttccgaagg
    10561 taactggctt cagcagagcg cagataccaa atactgttct tctagtgtag ccgtagttag
    10621 gccaccactt caagaactct gtagcaccgc ctacatacct cgctctgcta atcctgttac
    10681 cagtggctgc tgccagtggc gataagtcgt gtcttaccgg gttggactca agacgatagt
    10741 taccggataa ggcgcagcgg tcgggctgaa cggggggttc gtgcacacag cccagcttgg
    10801 agcgaacgac ctacaccgaa ctgagatacc tacagcgtga gctatgagaa agcgccacgc
    10861 ttcccgaagg gagaaaggcg gacaggtatc cggtaagcgg cagggtcgga acaggagagc
    10921 gcacgaggga gcttccaggg ggaaacgcct ggtatcttta tagtcctgtc gggtttcgcc
    10981 acctctgact tgagcgtcga tttttgtgat gctcgtcagg ggggcggagc ctatggaaaa
    11041 acgccagcaa cgcggccttt ttacggttcc tgctcggatc tgttggaccg gacagtagtc
    11101 atggttgatg ggctgcctgt atcgagtggt gattttgtgc cgagctgccg gtcggggagc
    11161 tgttggctgg ctggtggcag gatatattgt ggtgtaaaca aattgacgct tagacaactt
    11221 aataacacat tgcggacgtt tttaatgtac tggggtt
//
